Addgene plasmid #161881: pDest-795
Purpose: (Empty Backbone) Standard Gateway (attR1-attR2) vector for expression of maltose-binding protein (MBP) fusions using the Bac-to-Bac insect cell system
Depositing lab: Dominic Esposito. Depositing organization: National Cancer Institute (NCI).
Backbone
  Vector backbone: pFastBac1
  Vector type: Insect Expression
  Tag / fusion protein: MBP (N terminal on backbone)
Growth in bacteria
  Bacterial resistance: Chloramphenicol and Gentamicin, 25 & 10 μg/mL
  Growth temperature: 37°C
  Growth strain: ccdB Survival
  Copy number: High Copy
Gene/Insert
  Gene/Insert name: None
  Tag / fusion protein: MBP (N terminal on backbone)
Terms and licenses: Academic/Nonprofit Terms; Industry Terms: Not Available to Industry
How to cite: pDest-795 was a gift from Dominic Esposito (Addgene plasmid # 161881 ; http://n2t.net/addgene:161881 ; RRID:Addgene_161881)
