[The description below was written by a language model from this plasmid's Addgene catalogue record and pLannotate feature annotations shown in this document.]
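Description:
pDest-795 is an empty Gateway destination vector built on the pFastBac1 backbone, designed for producing N-terminal maltose-binding protein (MBP) fusions in insect cells through the Bac-to-Bac baculovirus system. It is a high-copy plasmid with a ColE1/pUC-type origin and an f1 origin. The feature table shows an ampicillin resistance gene on the backbone, a gentamicin resistance gene, and a chloramphenicol resistance gene inside the Gateway cassette. The catalogue lists chloramphenicol plus gentamicin as the selection. Because the cassette also carries the ccdB toxin gene, the unrecombined vector must be maintained in a ccdB-tolerant strain.

The expression unit begins with the Autographa californica polyhedrin promoter, a strong very-late baculoviral promoter. It drives a signal-sequence-less E. coli MBP coding region, so the fusion stays in the cytosol. Immediately downstream lies the attR1–CmR–ccdB–attR2 cassette, followed by an SV40 polyadenylation signal. In an LR Clonase reaction with an attL-flanked entry clone, the gene of interest replaces the chloramphenicol/ccdB segment and becomes joined to the C-terminal side of MBP. Loss of ccdB provides counterselection against unreacted vector in standard strains.

The expression cassette and the gentamicin marker sit between the Tn7L and Tn7R mini-Tn7 ends. This allows site-specific transposition of that segment into a baculovirus shuttle genome (bacmid) in E. coli. The resulting recombinant bacmid is then used to generate baculovirus for expressing the protein in insect cells. MBP is commonly used to improve solubility and to allow affinity purification. No insert is present in the deposited plasmid.
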