Features (pLannotate 1.2.2; 23 found; start..end, strand, type, name):
     28..119     +  promoter       polyhedrin promoter: polh from Autographa californica; promoter for the baculovirus polyhedrin gene
    176..1273    +  CDS            MBP: maltose binding protein from E. coli; malE (mutated); This version of the gene does not encode a signal sequence, so MBP will remain in the cytosol.
   1292..1416    +  protein_bind   attR1: mutant version of attR; recombination site for the Gateway® LR reaction LR Clonase™
   1441..1471    +  promoter       lac UV5 promoter: E. coli lac promoter with an "up" mutation
   1495..1524    +  promoter       cat promoter (fragment): promoter of the E. coli cat gene encoding chloramphenicol acetyltransferase
   1525..2184    +  CDS            CmR: chloramphenicol acetyltransferase; cat; confers resistance to chloramphenicol
   2363..2521    +  CDS            ccdA (fragment): CCDA_ECO57 - Also known as H, letA. Experimental evidence at protein level: Swiss-Prot protein existence level 1. Antitoxin component of a type II toxin-antitoxin (TA) system which inhibits the post-segregational killing (PSK) of plasmid-free cells, also referred to as a plasmid addiction system. Binds to and blocks the activity of CcdB; will also remove bound CcdB protein from the CcdB-GyrA complex by forming a CcdA-CcdB complex, a process termed rejuvenation. Functions as a transcriptional corepressor for the ccdAB operon, repression also requires CcdB (By similarity). From Escherichia coli
   2526..2828    +  CDS            ccdB: CCDB_ECOLI - Also known as G, letB, letD. Experimental evidence at protein level: Swiss-Prot protein existence level 1. Toxic component of a type II toxin-antitoxin (TA) system, functioning in plasmid maintainence. Responsible for the post- segregational killing (PSK) of plasmid-free cells, also referred to as a plasmid addiction system. Half-life of over 2 hours. Cell killing by CcdB is accompanied by filamentation, defects in chromosome and plasmid segregation, defects in cell division, formation of anucleate cells, decreased DNA synthesis and plasmid loss. Interferes with the activity of DN
   2872..2996    -  protein_bind   attR2: mutant version of attR; recombination site for the Gateway® LR reaction LR Clonase™
   3035..3118    +  CDS            large T antigen (fragment): large T antigen from SV40 (simian virus 40)
   3141..3275    +  polyA_signal   SV40 poly(A) signal: SV40 polyadenylation signal
   3304..3469    -  mobile_element Tn7L: mini-Tn7 element (left end of the Tn7 transposon) Tn7
   3632..3648    +  CDS            lacZα (fragment): LacZα fragment of β-galactosidase; lacZ fragment
   3653..4107    +  rep_origin     f1 ori (sequence partly withheld): f1 bacteriophage origin of replication; arrow indicates direction of (+) strand synthesis
   4133..4237    +  promoter       AmpR promoter: bla
   4238..5098    +  CDS            AmpR: β-lactamase; bla; confers resistance to ampicillin, carbenicillin, and related antibiotics
   5269..5857    +  rep_origin     ori: high-copy-number ColE1/pMB1/pBR322/pUC origin of replication
   6043..6094    -  misc_feature   bom (fragment): basis of mobility region from pBR322
   6162..6386    -  mobile_element Tn7R: mini-Tn7 element (right end of the Tn7 transposon) Tn7
   6453..6986    -  CDS            GmR: gentamycin acetyltransferase; aacC1; confers resistance to gentamycin
   7175..7203    -  promoter       Pc promoter: intI1 (promoter lies within the coding sequence); class 1 integron promoter
   7181..7540    -  CDS            YPR2_ECOLX (fragment): Protein predicted: Swiss-Prot protein existence level 4. From Escherichia coli.
   7711..7759    -  polyA_signal   HSV TK poly(A) signal: herpes simplex virus thymidine kinase polyadenylation signal (Cole and Stacy, 1985)
>Addgene plasmid #161881 | pDest-795 | addgene full sequence | sequence record 322112 | Addgene NGS Result
TCGAGGTATACTCCGGAATATTAATAGATCATGGAGATAATTAAAATGATAACCATCTCGCAAATAAATA
AGTATTTTACTGTTTTCGTAACAGTTTTGTAATAAAAAAACCTATAAATATTCCGGATTATTCATACCGT
CCCACCATCGGGCGCGGATCACCATGGGATCCGGCAAAATCGAAGAAGGTAAACTGGTAATCTGGATTAA
CGGCGATAAAGGCTATAACGGTCTCGCTGAAGTCGGTAAGAAATTCGAGAAAGATACCGGAATTAAAGTC
ACCGTTGAGCATCCGGATAAACTGGAAGAGAAATTCCCACAGGTTGCGGCAACTGGCGATGGCCCTGACA
TTATCTTCTGGGCACACGACCGCTTTGGTGGCTACGCTCAATCTGGCCTGTTGGCTGAAATCACCCCGGA
CAAAGCGTTCCAGGACAAGCTGTATCCGTTTACCTGGGATGCCGTACGTTACAACGGCAAGCTGATTGCT
TACCCGATCGCTGTTGAAGCGTTATCGCTGATTTATAACAAAGATCTGCTGCCGAACCCGCCAAAAACCT
GGGAAGAGATCCCGGCGCTGGATAAAGAACTGAAAGCGAAAGGTAAGAGCGCGCTGATGTTCAACCTGCA
AGAACCGTACTTCACCTGGCCGCTGATTGCTGCTGACGGGGGTTATGCGTTCAAGTATGAAAACGGCAAG
TACGACATTAAAGACGTGGGCGTGGATAACGCTGGCGCGAAAGCGGGTCTGACCTTCCTGGTTGACCTGA
TTAAAAACAAACACATGAATGCAGACACCGATTACTCCATCGCAGAAGCTGCCTTTAATAAAGGCGAAAC
AGCGATGACCATCAACGGCCCGTGGGCATGGTCCAACATCGACACCAGCAAAGTGAATTATGGTGTAACG
GTACTGCCGACCTTCAAGGGTCAACCATCCAAACCGTTCGTTGGCGTGCTGAGCGCAGGTATTAACGCCG
CCAGTCCGAACAAAGAGCTGGCAAAAGAGTTCCTCGAAAACTATCTGCTGACTGATGAAGGTCTGGAAGC
GGTTAATAAAGACAAACCGCTGGGTGCCGTAGCGCTGAAGTCTTACGAGGAAGAGTTGGCGAAAGATCCA
CGTATTGCCGCCACCATGGAAAACGCCCAGAAAGGTGAAATCATGCCGAACATCCCGCAGATGTCCGCTT
TCTGGTATGCCGTGCGTACTGCGGTGATCAACGCCGCCAGCGGTCGTCAGACTGTCGATGAAGCCCTGAA
AGACGCGCAGACTAATTCGGGATCCTCGATCACAAGTTTGTACAAAAAAGCTGAACGAGAAACGTAAAAT
GATATAAATATCAATATATTAAATTAGATTTTGCATAAAAAACAGACTACATAATACTGTAAAACACAAC
ATATCCAGTCACTATGGCGGCCGCATTAGGCACCCCAGGCTTTACACTTTATGCTTCCGGCTCGTATAAT
GTGTGGATTTTGAGTTAGGATCCGTCGAGATTTTCAGGAGCTAAGGAAGCTAAAATGGAGAAAAAAATCA
CTGGATATACCACCGTTGATATATCCCAATGGCATCGTAAAGAACATTTTGAGGCATTTCAGTCAGTTGC
TCAATGTACCTATAACCAGACCGTTCAGCTGGATATTACGGCCTTTTTAAAGACCGTAAAGAAAAATAAG
CACAAGTTTTATCCGGCCTTTATTCACATTCTTGCCCGCCTGATGAATGCTCATCCGGAATTCCGTATGG
CAATGAAAGACGGTGAGCTGGTGATATGGGATAGTGTTCACCCTTGTTACACCGTTTTCCATGAGCAAAC
TGAAACGTTTTCATCGCTCTGGAGTGAATACCACGACGATTTCCGGCAGTTTCTACACATATATTCGCAA
GATGTGGCGTGTTACGGTGAAAACCTGGCCTATTTCCCTAAAGGGTTTATTGAGAATATGTTTTTCGTCT
CAGCCAATCCCTGGGTGAGTTTCACCAGTTTTGATTTAAACGTGGCCAATATGGACAACTTCTTCGCCCC
CGTTTTCACCATGGGCAAATATTATACGCAAGGCGACAAGGTGCTGATGCCGCTGGCGATTCAGGTTCAT
CATGCCGTTTGTGATGGCTTCCATGTCGGCAGAATGCTTAATGAATTACAACAGTACTGCGATGAGTGGC
AGGGCGGGGCGTAAACGCGTGGATCCGGCTTACTAAAAGCCAGATAACAGTATGCGTATTTGCGCGCTGA
TTTTTGCGGTATAAGAATATATACTGATATGTATACCCGAAGTATGTCAAAAAGAGGTATGCTATGAAGC
AGCGTATTACAGTGACAGTTGACAGCGACAGCTATCAGTTGCTCAAGGCATATATGATGTCAATATCTCC
GGTCTGGTAAGCACAACCATGCAGAATGAAGCCCGTCGTCTGCGTGCCGAACGCTGGAAAGCGGAAAATC
AGGAAGGGATGGCTGAGGTCGCCCGGTTTATTGAAATGAACGGCTCTTTTGCTGACGAGAACAGGGGCTG
GTGAAATGCAGTTTAAGGTTTACACCTATAAAAGAGAGAGCCGTTATCGTCTGTTTGTGGATGTACAGAG
TGATATTATTGACACGCCCGGGCGACGGATGGTGATCCCCCTGGCCAGTGCACGTCTGCTGTCAGATAAA
GTCTCCCGTGAACTTTACCCGGTGGTGCATATCGGGGATGAAAGCTGGCGCATGATGACCACCGATATGG
CCAGTGTGCCGGTCTCCGTTATCGGGGAAGAAGTGGCTGATCTCAGCCACCGCGAAAATGACATCAAAAA
CGCCATTAACCTGATGTTCTGGGGAATATAAATGTCAGGCTCCCTTATACACAGCCAGTCTGCAGGTCGA
CCATAGTGACTGGATATGTTGTGTTTTACAGTATTATGTAGTCTGTTTTTTATGCAAAATCTAATTTAAT
ATATTGATATTTATATCATTTTACGTTTCTCGTTCAGCTTTCTTGTACAAAGTGGTGATCGAGCTAGCTA
GAAGCTTGTCGAGAAGTACTAGAGGATCATAATCAGCCATACCACATTTGTAGAGGTTTTACTTGCTTTA
AAAAACCTCCCACACCTCCCCCTGAACCTGAAACATAAAATGAATGCAATTGTTGTTGTTAACTTGTTTA
TTGCAGCTTATAATGGTTACAAATAAAGCAATAGCATCACAAATTTCACAAATAAAGCATTTTTTTCACT
GCATTCTAGTTGTGGTTTGTCCAAACTCATCAATGTATCTTATCATGTCTGGATCTGATCACTGCTTGAG
CCTAGGAGATCCGAACCAGATAAGTGAAATCTAGTTCCAAACTATTTTGTCATTTTTAATTTTCGTATTA
GCTTACGACGCTACACCCAGTTCCCATCTATTTTGTCACTCTTCCCTAAATAATCCTTAAAAACTCCATT
TCCACCCCTCCCAGTTCCCAACTATTTTGTCCGCCCACAGCGGGGCATTTTTCTTCCTGTTATGTTTTTA
ATCAAACATCCTGCCAACTCCATGTGACAAACCGTCATCTTCGGCTACTTTTTCTCTGTCACAGAATGAA
AATTTTTCTGTCATCTCTTCGTTATTAATGTTTGTAATTGACTGAATATCAACGCTTATTTGCAGCCTGA
ATGGCGAATGGG
[124 nt withheld, positions 3653-3776]
C
[91 nt withheld, positions 3778-3868]
A
[49 nt withheld, positions 3870-3918]
CCTTTGACGTTGGAGTCCACGTTCTT
[37 nt withheld, positions 3945-3981]
ACCCTATCTCGGTCTATTCTTTTGATTTATAAGGGATTTTGCCGATTTCGGCCTATTGGTTAAAAAATGA
GCTGATTTAACAAAAATTTAACGCGAATTTTAACAAAATATTAACGCTTACAATTTAGGTGGCACTTTTC
GGGGAAATGTGCGCGGAACCCCTATTTGTTTATTTTTCTAAATACATTCAAATATGTATCCGCTCATGAG
ACAATAACCCTGATAAATGCTTCAATAATATTGAAAAAGGAAGAGTATGAGTATTCAACATTTCCGTGTC
GCCCTTATTCCCTTTTTTGCGGCATTTTGCCTTCCTGTTTTTGCTCACCCAGAAACGCTGGTGAAAGTAA
AAGATGCTGAAGATCAGTTGGGTGCACGAGTGGGTTACATCGAACTGGATCTCAACAGCGGTAAGATCCT
TGAGAGTTTTCGCCCCGAAGAACGTTTTCCAATGATGAGCACTTTTAAAGTTCTGCTATGTGGCGCGGTA
TTATCCCGTATTGACGCCGGGCAAGAGCAACTCGGTCGCCGCATACACTATTCTCAGAATGACTTGGTTG
AGTACTCACCAGTCACAGAAAAGCATCTTACGGATGGCATGACAGTAAGAGAATTATGCAGTGCTGCCAT
AACCATGAGTGATAACACTGCGGCCAACTTACTTCTGACAACGATCGGAGGACCGAAGGAGCTAACCGCT
TTTTTGCACAACATGGGGGATCATGTAACTCGCCTTGATCGTTGGGAACCGGAGCTGAATGAAGCCATAC
CAAACGACGAGCGTGACACCACGATGCCTGTAGCAATGGCAACAACGTTGCGCAAACTATTAACTGGCGA
ACTACTTACTCTAGCTTCCCGGCAACAATTAATAGACTGGATGGAGGCGGATAAAGTTGCAGGACCACTT
CTGCGCTCGGCCCTTCCGGCTGGCTGGTTTATTGCTGATAAATCTGGAGCCGGTGAGCGTGGGTCTCGCG
GTATCATTGCAGCACTGGGGCCAGATGGTAAGCCCTCCCGTATCGTAGTTATCTACACGACGGGGAGTCA
GGCAACTATGGATGAACGAAATAGACAGATCGCTGAGATAGGTGCCTCACTGATTAAGCATTGGTAACTG
TCAGACCAAGTTTACTCATATATACTTTAGATTGATTTAAAACTTCATTTTTAATTTAAAAGGATCTAGG
TGAAGATCCTTTTTGATAATCTCATGACCAAAATCCCTTAACGTGAGTTTTCGTTCCACTGAGCGTCAGA
CCCCGTAGAAAAGATCAAAGGATCTTCTTGAGATCCTTTTTTTCTGCGCGTAATCTGCTGCTTGCAAACA
AAAAAACCACCGCTACCAGCGGTGGTTTGTTTGCCGGATCAAGAGCTACCAACTCTTTTTCCGAAGGTAA
CTGGCTTCAGCAGAGCGCAGATACCAAATACTGTTCTTCTAGTGTAGCCGTAGTTAGGCCACCACTTCAA
GAACTCTGTAGCACCGCCTACATACCTCGCTCTGCTAATCCTGTTACCAGTGGCTGCTGCCAGTGGCGAT
AAGTCGTGTCTTACCGGGTTGGACTCAAGACGATAGTTACCGGATAAGGCGCAGCGGTCGGGCTGAACGG
GGGGTTCGTGCACACAGCCCAGCTTGGAGCGAACGACCTACACCGAACTGAGATACCTACAGCGTGAGCT
ATGAGAAAGCGCCACGCTTCCCGAAGGGAGAAAGGCGGACAGGTATCCGGTAAGCGGCAGGGTCGGAACA
GGAGAGCGCACGAGGGAGCTTCCAGGGGGAAACGCCTGGTATCTTTATAGTCCTGTCGGGTTTCGCCACC
TCTGACTTGAGCGTCGATTTTTGTGATGCTCGTCAGGGGGGCGGAGCCTATGGAAAAACGCCAGCAACGC
GGCCTTTTTACGGTTCCTGGCCTTTTGCTGGCCTTTTGCTCACATGTTCTTTCCTGCGTTATCCCCTGAT
TCTGTGGATAACCGTATTACCGCCTTTGAGTGAGCTGATACCGCTCGCCGCAGCCGAACGACCGAGCGCA
GCGAGTCAGTGAGCGAGGAAGCGGAAGAGCGCCTGATGCGGTATTTTCTCCTTACGCATCTGTGCGGTAT
TTCACACCGCATAGACCAGCCGCGTAACCTGGCAAAATCGGTTACGGTTGAGTAATAAATGGATGCCCTG
CGTAAGCGGGTGTGGGCGGACAATAAAGTCTTAAACTGAACAAAATAGATCTAAACTATGACAATAAAGT
CTTAAACTAGACAGAATAGTTGTAAACTGAAATCAGTCCAGTTATGCTGTGAAAAAGCATACTGGACTTT
TGTTATGGCTAAAGCAAACTCTTCATTTTCTGAAGTGCAAATTGCCCGTCGTATTAAAGAGGGGCGTGGC
CAAGGGCATGGTAAAGACTATATTCGCGGCGTTGTGACAATTTACCGAACAACTCCGCGGCCGGGAAGCC
GATCTCGGCTTGAACGAATTGTTAGGTGGCGGTACTTGGGTCGATATCAAAGTGCATCACTTCTTCCCGT
ATGCCCAACTTTGTATAGAGAGCCACTGCGGGATCGTCACCGTAATCTGCTTGCACGTAGATCACATAAG
CACCAAGCGCGTTGGCCTCATGCTTGAGGAGATTGATGAGCGCGGTGGCAATGCCCTGCCTCCGGTGCTC
GCCGGAGACTGCGAGATCATAGATATAGATCTCACTACGCGGCTGCTCAAACTTGGGCAGAACGTAAGCC
GCGAGAGCGCCAACAACCGCTTCTTGGTCGAAGGCAGCAAGCGCGATGAATGTCTTACTACGGAGCAAGT
TCCCGAGGTAATCGGAGTCCGGCTGATGTTGGGAGTAGGTGGCTACGTCTCCGAACTCACGACCGAAAAG
ATCAAGAGCAGCCCGCATGGATTTGACTTGGTCAGGGCCGAGCCTACATGTGCGAATGATGCCCATACTT
GAGCCACCTAACTTTGTTTTAGGGCGACTGCCCTGCTGCGTAACATCGTTGCTGCTGCGTAACATCGTTG
CTGCTCCATAACATCAAACATCGACCCACGGCGTAACGCGCTTGCTGCTTGGATGCCCGAGGCATAGACT
GTACAAAAAAACAGTCATAACAAGCCATGAAAACCGCCACTGCGCCGTTACCACCGCTGCGTTCGGTCAA
GGTTCTGGACCAGTTGCGTGAGCGCATACGCTACTTGCATTACAGTTTACGAACCGAACAGGCTTATGTC
AACTGGGTTCGTGCCTTCATCCGTTTCCACGGTGTGCGTCACCCGGCAACCTTGGGCAGCAGCGAAGTCG
AGGCATTTCTGTCCTGGCTGGCGAACGAGCGCAAGGTTTCGGTCTCCACGCATCGTCAGGCATTGGCGGC
CTTGCTGTTCTTCTACGGCAAGGTGCTGTGCACGGATCTGCCCTTGCTTCAGGAGATCGGTAGACCTCGG
CCGTCGCGGCGCTTGCCGGTGGTGCTGACCCCGGATGAAGTGGTTCGCATCCTCGGTTTTCTGGAAGGCG
AGCATCGTTTGTTCGCCCAGGACTCTAGCTATAGTTCTAGTGGTTGGCTACGTACCCGTAGTGGCTATGG
CAGGGCTTGCCGCCCCGACGTTGGCTGCGAGCCCTGGGCCTTCACCCGAACTTGGGGGTTGGGGTGGGGA
AAAGGAAGAAACGCGGGCGTATTGGTCCCAATGGGGTCTCGGTGGGGTATCGACAGAGTGCCAGCCCTGG
GACCGAACCCCGCGTTTATGAACAAACGACCCAACACCCGTGCGTTTTATTCTGTCTTTTTATTGCCGTC
ATAGCGCGGGTTCCTTCCGGTATTGTCTCCTTCCGTGTTTCAGTTAGCCTCCCCCATCTCCCGGTACCC
